>Addgene plasmid #219634 | OgeuIscB ωRNA-v13 | addgene full sequence | sequence record 443112 | Addgene NGS Result
CTCGTGCACCCAACTGATCTTCAGCATCTTTTACTTTCACCAGCGTTTCTGGGTGAGCAAAAACAGGAAG
GCAAAATGCCGCAAAAAAGGGAATAAGGGCGACACGGAAATGTTGAATACTCATACTCTTCCTTTTTCAA
TATTATTGAAGCATTTATCAGGGTTATTGTCTCATGAGCGGATACATATTTGAATGTATTTAGAAAAATA
AACAAATAGGGGTTCCGCGCACATTTCCCCGAAAAGTGCCACCTGACGTCGACGGATCGGGAGATCTCCC
GATCCCCTATGGTGCACTCTCAGTACAATCTGCTCTGATGCCGAGCTCCCAGTCACGACGTTGTAAAACG
ACGGCCAGTGAATTCGAGCTCGGTACCAAAAAAAACTCTCTCTGTTTCCAGAGAGGTGATTGTTCCCCCT
GGCTTATCTGATTTTCATCAACTGACATCCGCTATGCAGTTCCGGGGACTGGGGAAATCCCAGGGTGCGT
CCGGCCTTTCGGCCTTACGAATGTCTCAGCCTGTGCTCTTTCAACCTTTTCAAGTTGGAAGAGCCTGAGA
CGATCTCGTTCACTCTTTTCGTCTCTCGGTGTTTCGTCCTTTCCACAAGATATATAAAGCCAAGAAATCG
AAATACTTTCAAGTTACGGTAAGCATATGATAGTCCATTTTAAAACATAATTTTAAAACTGCAAACTACC
CAAGAAATTATTACTTTCTACGTCACGTATTTTGTACTAATATCTTTGTGTTTACAGTCAAATTAATTCC
AATTATCTCTCTAACAGCCTTGTATCGTATATGCAAATATGAAGGAATCATGGGAAATAGGCCCTCTGGC
GTAATCATGGTCATAGCTGTTTCCTGTGTGAAATTGTTATCCGCTCACAATTCCACACAACATACGAGCC
GGAAGCATAAAGTGTAAAGCCTGGGGTGCCTAATGAGTGAGCTAACTCACATTAATTGCGTTGCGCTCAC
TGCCCGCTTTCCAGTCGGGAAACCTGTCGTGCCAGCTGCATTAATGAATCGGCCAACGCGCGGGGAGAGG
CGGTTTGCGTATTGGGCGCTCTTCCGCTTCCTCGCTCACTGACTCGCTGCGCTCGGTCGTTCGGCTGCGG
CGAGCGGTATCAGCTCACTCAAAGGCGGTAATACGGTTATCCACAGAATCAGGGGATAACGCAGGAAAGA
ACATGTGAGCAAAAGGCCAGCAAAAGGCCAGGAACCGTAAAAAGGCCGCGTTGCTGGCGTTTTTCCATAG
GCTCCGCCCCCCTGACGAGCATCACAAAAATCGACGCTCAAGTCAGAGGTGGCGAAACCCGACAGGACTA
TAAAGATACCAGGCGTTTCCCCCTGGAAGCTCCCTCGTGCGCTCTCCTGTTCCGACCCTGCCGCTTACCG
GATACCTGTCCGCCTTTCTCCCTTCGGGAAGCGTGGCGCTTTCTCATAGCTCACGCTGTAGGTATCTCAG
TTCGGTGTAGGTCGTTCGCTCCAAGCTGGGCTGTGTGCACGAACCCCCCGTTCAGCCCGACCGCTGCGCC
TTATCCGGTAACTATCGTCTTGAGTCCAACCCGGTAAGACACGACTTATCGCCACTGGCAGCAGCCACTG
GTAACAGGATTAGCAGAGCGAGGTATGTAGGCGGTGCTACAGAGTTCTTGAAGTGGTGGCCTAACTACGG
CTACACTAGAAGAACAGTATTTGGTATCTGCGCTCTGCTGAAGCCAGTTACCTTCGGAAAAAGAGTTGGT
AGCTCTTGATCCGGCAAACAAACCACCGCTGGTAGCGGTGGTTTTTTTGTTTGCAAGCAGCAGATTACGC
GCAGAAAAAAAGGATCTCAAGAAGATCCTTTGATCTTTTCTACGGGGTCTGACGCTCAGTGGAACGAAAA
CTCACGTTAAGGGATTTTGGTCATGAGATTATCAAAAAGGATCTTCACCTAGATCCTTTTAAATTAAAAA
TGAAGTTTTAAATCAATCTAAAGTATATATGAGTAAACTTGGTCTGACAGTTACCAATGCTTAATCAGTG
AGGCACCTATCTCAGCGATCTGTCTATTTCGTTCATCCATAGTTGCCTGACTCCCCGTCGTGTAGATAAC
TACGATACGGGAGGGCTTACCATCTGGCCCCAGTGCTGCAATGATACCGCGAGACCCACGCTCACCGGCT
CCAGATTTATCAGCAATAAACCAGCCAGCCGGAAGGGCCGAGCGCAGAAGTGGTCCTGCAACTTTATCCG
CCTCCATCCAGTCTATTAATTGTTGCCGGGAAGCTAGAGTAAGTAGTTCGCCAGTTAATAGTTTGCGCAA
CGTTGTTGCCATTGCTACAGGCATCGTGGTGTCACGCTCGTCGTTTGGTATGGCTTCATTCAGCTCCGGT
TCCCAACGATCAAGGCGAGTTACATGATCCCCCATGTTGTGCAAAAAAGCGGTTAGCTCCTTCGGTCCTC
CGATCGTTGTCAGAAGTAAGTTGGCCGCAGTGTTATCACTCATGGTTATGGCAGCACTGCATAATTCTCT
TACTGTCATGCCATCCGTAAGATGCTTTTCTGTGACTGGTGAGTACTCAACCAAGTCATTCTGAGAATAG
TGTATGCGGCGACCGAGTTGCTCTTGCCCGGCGTCAATACGGGATAATACCGCGCCACATAGCAGAACTT
TAAAAGTGCTCATCATTGGAAAACGTTCTTCGGGGCGAAAACTCTCAAGGATCTTACCGCTGTTGAGATC
CAGTTCGATGTAACCCA
Features (pLannotate 1.2.2; 10 found; start..end, strand, type, name):
    125..229     -  promoter       AmpR promoter: bla
    288..323     -  misc_feature   bom (fragment): basis of mobility region from pBR322
    327..363     -  CDS            lacZα (fragment): LacZα fragment of β-galactosidase; lacZ fragment
    596..836     -  promoter       U6 promoter: RNA polymerase III promoter for human U6 snRNA
    874..890     -  protein_bind   lac operator: The lac repressor binds to the lac operator to inhibit transcription in E. coli. This inhibition can be relieved by adding lactose or isopropyl-β-D-thiogalactopyranoside (IPTG). lac repressor encoded by lacI
    898..928     -  promoter       lac promoter: promoter for the E. coli lac operon
    943..964     -  protein_bind   CAP binding site: CAP binding activates transcription in the presence of cAMP. E. coli catabolite activator protein
    977..1069    -  CDS            lacI (fragment): lac repressor; lacI; The lac repressor binds to the lac operator to inhibit transcription in E. coli. This inhibition can be relieved by adding lactose or isopropyl-β-D-thiogalactopyranoside (IPTG).
   1252..1840    -  rep_origin     ori: high-copy-number ColE1/pMB1/pBR322/pUC origin of replication
   2011..124     -  CDS            AmpR (across the origin): β-lactamase; bla; confers resistance to ampicillin, carbenicillin, and related antibiotics
