[The description below was written by a language model from this plasmid's Addgene catalogue record and pLannotate feature annotations shown in this document.]
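Description:
OgeuIscB ωRNA-v13 is a small (about 2.7 kb) guide-RNA expression plasmid for mammalian cells, catalogued as a mammalian expression/CRISPR vector on a pBR322-type backbone. It is propagated in E. coli through a ColE1/pMB1-family origin of replication and selected with ampicillin via the β-lactamase gene and its native bla promoter. The annotation also picks up short backbone remnants: fragments of lacZα, lacI and the pBR322 bom region, plus a lac promoter, lac operator and CAP binding site. These appear to be leftovers of the cloning vector rather than functional parts of the payload.

The functional cassette is a human U6 promoter, an RNA polymerase III promoter commonly used to produce small, defined, non-polyadenylated RNAs in human cells. According to the record, it drives the v13 version of the omega RNA (ωRNA) scaffold for OgeuIscB. IscB proteins are compact RNA-guided nucleases regarded as evolutionary relatives of Cas9, and the ωRNA provides both the structural scaffold bound by the protein and the guide segment that specifies the DNA target. The guide position is occupied by a placeholder flanked by BsmBI sites. Because BsmBI is a type IIS enzyme, digestion removes the placeholder and leaves defined overhangs for ligating annealed oligonucleotides encoding a chosen guide. The scaffold itself lacks its own entry in the feature table, and the record does not specify what distinguishes v13 from other versions.

No IscB coding sequence or mammalian selection marker is annotated, so the nuclease presumably has to be supplied from a separate construct. The plasmid serves as a cloning and expression vehicle for target-specific ωRNAs in work assessing and engineering the IscB–ωRNA system for programmed genome editing.
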