Addgene plasmid #219634: OgeuIscB ωRNA-v13
Purpose: human U6-driven expression of OgeuIscB omegaRNA-v13 (ωRNA-v13) scaffold with BsmBI for guide cloning
Depositing lab: Weixin Tang. Depositing organization: University of Chicago. Publication: Assessing and engineering the IscB-omegaRNA system for programmed genome editing. Yan H, Tan X, Zou S, Sun Y, Ke A, Tang W. Nat Chem Biol. 2024 Jul 8. doi: 10.1038/s41589-024-01669-3. PubMed 38977787.
Backbone
  Vector backbone: pBR322
  Vector type: Mammalian Expression, CRISPR
Growth in bacteria
  Bacterial resistance: Ampicillin, 100 μg/mL
  Growth temperature: 37°C
  Growth strain: DH5alpha
  Copy number: Unknown
Gene/Insert
  Gene/Insert name: OgeuIscB-ωRNA-v13 scaffold with BsmBI for guide cloning
  gRNA/shRNA sequence: agagacgAAAAGAGTGAACGAGAtcgtctca
Terms and licenses: Academic/Nonprofit Terms; Industry Terms: Not Available to Industry
How to cite: OgeuIscB ωRNA-v13 was a gift from Weixin Tang (Addgene plasmid # 219634 ; http://n2t.net/addgene:219634 ; RRID:Addgene_219634)
